>Addgene plasmid #164591 | pLVX-IRES-Hygro_GCaMP6s | addgene full sequence | sequence record 325564 | Addgene NGS Result
TGGAAGGGCTAATTCACTCCCAAAGAAGACAAGATATCCTTGATCTGTGGATCTACCACACACAAGGCTA
CTTCCCTGATTAGCAGAACTACACACCAGGGCCAGGGGTCAGATATCCACTGACCTTTGGATGGTGCTAC
AAGCTAGTACCAGTTGAGCCAGATAAGGTAGAAGAGGCCAATAAAGGAGAGAACACCAGCTTGTTACACC
CTGTGAGCCTGCATGGGATGGATGACCCGGAGAGAGAAGTGTTAGAGTGGAGGTTTGACAGCCGCCTAGC
ATTTCATCACGTGGCCCGAGAGCTGCATCCGGAGTACTTCAAGAACTGCTGATATCGAGCTTGCTACAAG
GGACTTTCCGCTGGGGACTTTCCAGGGAGGCGTGGCCTGGGCGGGACTGGGGAGTGGCGAGCCCTCAGAT
CCTGCATATAAGCAGCTGCTTTTTGCCTGTACTGGGTCTCTCTGGTTAGACCAGATCTGAGCCTGGGAGC
TCTCTGGCTAACTAGGGAACCCACTGCTTAAGCCTCAATAAAGCTTGCCTTGAGTGCTTCAAGTAGTGTG
TGCCCGTCTGTTGTGTGACTCTGGTAACTAGAGATCCCTCAGACCCTTTTAGTCAGTGTGGAAAATCTCT
AGCAGTGGCGCCCGAACAGGGACTTGAAAGCGAAAGGGAAACCAGAGGAGCTCTCTCGACGCAGGACTCG
GCTTGCTGAAGCGCGCACGGCAAGAGGCGAGGGGCGGCGACTGGTGAGTACGCCAAAAATTTTGACTAGC
GGAGGCTAGAAGGAGAGAGATGGGTGCGAGAGCGTCAGTATTAAGCGGGGGAGAATTAGATCGCGATGGG
AAAAAATTCGGTTAAGGCCAGGGGGAAAGAAAAAATATAAATTAAAACATATAGTATGGGCAAGCAGGGA
GCTAGAACGATTCGCAGTTAATCCTGGCCTGTTAGAAACATCAGAAGGCTGTAGACAAATACTGGGACAG
CTACAACCATCCCTTCAGACAGGATCAGAAGAACTTAGATCATTATATAATACAGTAGCAACCCTCTATT
GTGTGCATCAAAGGATAGAGATAAAAGACACCAAGGAAGCTTTAGACAAGATAGAGGAAGAGCAAAACAA
AAGTAAGACCACCGCACAGCAAGCGGCCGGCCGCTGATCTTCAGACCTGGAGGAGGAGATATGAGGGACA
ATTGGAGAAGTGAATTATATAAATATAAAGTAGTAAAAATTGAACCATTAGGAGTAGCACCCACCAAGGC
AAAGAGAAGAGTGGTGCAGAGAGAAAAAAGAGCAGTGGGAATAGGAGCTTTGTTCCTTGGGTTCTTGGGA
GCAGCAGGAAGCACTATGGGCGCAGCGTCAATGACGCTGACGGTACAGGCCAGACAATTATTGTCTGGTA
TAGTGCAGCAGCAGAACAATTTGCTGAGGGCTATTGAGGCGCAACAGCATCTGTTGCAACTCACAGTCTG
GGGCATCAAGCAGCTCCAGGCAAGAATCCTGGCTGTGGAAAGATACCTAAAGGATCAACAGCTCCTGGGG
ATTTGGGGTTGCTCTGGAAAACTCATTTGCACCACTGCTGTGCCTTGGAATGCTAGTTGGAGTAATAAAT
CTCTGGAACAGATTTGGAATCACACGACCTGGATGGAGTGGGACAGAGAAATTAACAATTACACAAGCTT
AATACACTCCTTAATTGAAGAATCGCAAAACCAGCAAGAAAAGAATGAACAAGAATTATTGGAATTAGAT
AAATGGGCAAGTTTGTGGAATTGGTTTAACATAACAAATTGGCTGTGGTATATAAAATTATTCATAATGA
TAGTAGGAGGCTTGGTAGGTTTAAGAATAGTTTTTGCTGTACTTTCTATAGTGAATAGAGTTAGGCAGGG
ATATTCACCATTATCGTTTCAGACCCACCTCCCAACCCCGAGGGGACCCGACAGGCCCGAAGGAATAGAA
GAAGAAGGTGGAGAGAGAGACAGAGACAGATCCATTCGATTAGTGAACGGATCTCGACGGTATCGCCTTT
AAAAGAAAAGGGGGGATTGGGGGGTACAGTGCAGGGGAAAGAATAGTAGACATAATAGCAACAGACATAC
AAACTAAAGAATTACAAAAACAAATTACAAAAATTCAAAATTTTCGGGTTTATTACAGGGACAGCAGAGA
TCCAGTTTATCGATAAGCTTGGGAGTTCCGCGTTACATAACTTACGGTAAATGGCCCGCCTGGCTGACCG
CCCAACGACCCCCGCCCATTGACGTCAATAATGACGTATGTTCCCATAGTAACGCCAATAGGGACTTTCC
ATTGACGTCAATGGGTGGAGTATTTACGGTAAACTGCCCACTTGGCAGTACATCAAGTGTATCATATGCC
AAGTACGCCCCCTATTGACGTCAATGACGGTAAATGGCCCGCCTGGCATTATGCCCAGTACATGACCTTA
TGGGACTTTCCTACTTGGCAGTACATCTACGTATTAGTCATCGCTATTACCATGGTGATGCGGTTTTGGC
AGTACATCAATGGGCGTGGATAGCGGTTTGACTCACGGGGATTTCCAAGTCTCCACCCCATTGACGTCAA
TGGGAGTTTGTTTTGGCACCAAAATCAACGGGACTTTCCAAAATGTCGTAACAACTCCGCCCCATTGACG
CAAATGGGCGGTAGGCGTGTACGGTGGGAGGTCTATATAAGCAGAGCTCGTTTAGTGAACCGTCAGATCG
CCTGGAGACGCCATCCACGCTGTTTTGACCTCCATAGAAGACACCGACTCTACTAGAGGATCTATTTCCG
GTGAATTCCTCGAGGCCACCATGGGTTCTCATCATCATCATCATCATGGTATGGCTAGCATGACTGGTGG
ACAGCAAATGGGTCGGGATCTGTACGACGATGACGATAAGGATCTCGCCACCATGGTCGACTCATCACGT
CGTAAGTGGAATAAGACAGGTCACGCAGTCAGAGCTATAGGTCGGCTGAGCTCACTCGAGAACGTCTATA
TCAAGGCCGACAAGCAGAAGAACGGCATCAAGGCGAACTTCCACATCCGCCACAACATCGAGGACGGCGG
CGTGCAGCTCGCCTACCACTACCAGCAGAACACCCCCATCGGCGACGGCCCCGTGCTGCTGCCCGACAAC
CACTACCTGAGCGTGCAGTCCAAACTTTCGAAAGACCCCAACGAGAAGCGCGATCACATGGTCCTGCTGG
AGTTCGTGACCGCCGCCGGGATCACTCTCGGCATGGACGAGCTGTACAAGGGCGGTACCGGAGGGAGCAT
GGTGAGCAAGGGCGAGGAGCTGTTCACCGGGGTGGTGCCCATCCTGGTCGAGCTGGACGGCGACGTAAAC
GGCCACAAGTTCAGCGTGTCCGGCGAGGGTGAGGGCGATGCCACCTACGGCAAGCTGACCCTGAAGTTCA
TCTGCACCACCGGCAAGCTGCCCGTGCCCTGGCCCACCCTCGTGACCACCCTGACCTACGGCGTGCAGTG
CTTCAGCCGCTACCCCGACCACATGAAGCAGCACGACTTCTTCAAGTCCGCCATGCCCGAAGGCTACATC
CAGGAGCGCACCATCTTCTTCAAGGACGACGGCAACTACAAGACCCGCGCCGAGGTGAAGTTCGAGGGCG
ACACCCTGGTGAACCGCATCGAGCTGAAGGGCATCGACTTCAAGGAGGACGGCAACATCCTGGGGCACAA
GCTGGAGTACAACCTGCCGGACCAACTGACTGAAGAGCAGATCGCAGAATTTAAAGAGGCTTTCTCCCTA
TTTGACAAGGACGGGGATGGGACAATAACAACCAAGGAGCTGGGGACGGTGATGCGGTCTCTGGGGCAGA
ACCCCACAGAAGCAGAGCTGCAGGACATGATCAATGAAGTAGATGCCGACGGTGACGGCACAATCGACTT
CCCTGAGTTCCTGACAATGATGGCAAGAAAAATGAAATACAGGGACACGGAAGAAGAAATTAGAGAAGCG
TTCGGTGTGTTTGATAAGGATGGCAATGGCTACATCAGTGCAGCAGAGCTTCGCCACGTGATGACAAACC
TTGGAGAGAAGTTAACAGATGAAGAGGTTGATGAAATGATCAGGGAAGCAGACATCGATGGGGATGGTCA
GGTAAACTACGAAGAGTTTGTACAAATGATGACAGCGAAGTGAGCGGCCGCGGATCCCGCCCCTCTCCCT
CCCCCCCCCCTAACGTTACTGGCCGAAGCCGCTTGGAATAAGGCCGGTGTGCGTTTGTCTATATGTTATT
TTCCACCATATTGCCGTCTTTTGGCAATGTGAGGGCCCGGAAACCTGGCCCTGTCTTCTTGACGAGCATT
CCTAGGGGTCTTTCCCCTCTCGCCAAAGGAATGCAAGGTCTGTTGAATGTCGTGAAGGAAGCAGTTCCTC
TGGAAGCTTCTTGAAGACAAACAACGTCTGTAGCGACCCTTTGCAGGCAGCGGAACCCCCCACCTGGCGA
CAGGTGCCTCTGCGGCCAAAAGCCACGTGTATAAGATACACCTGCAAAGGCGGCACAACCCCAGTGCCAC
GTTGTGAGTTGGATAGTTGTGGAAAGAGTCAAATGGCTCTCCTCAAGCGTATTCAACAAGGGGCTGAAGG
ATGCCCAGAAGGTACCCCATTGTATGGGATCTGATCTGGGGCCTCGGTGCACATGCTTTACATGTGTTTA
GTCGAGGTTAAAAAAACGTCTAGGCCCCCCGAACCACGGGGACGTGGTTTTCCTTTGAAAAACACGATGA
TAAGCTTGCCACAACCCGTACCAAAGATGGATAGATCCGGAAAGCCTGAACTCACCGCGACGTCTGTCGA
GAAGTTTCTGATCGAAAAGTTCGACAGCGTCTCCGACCTGATGCAGCTCTCGGAGGGCGAAGAATCTCGT
GCTTTCAGCTTCGATGTAGGAGGGCGTGGATATGTCCTGCGGGTAAATAGCTGCGCCGATGGTTTCTACA
AAGATCGTTATGTTTATCGGCACTTTGCATCGGCCGCGCTCCCGATTCCGGAAGTGCTTGACATTGGGGA
ATTCAGCGAGAGCCTGACCTATTGCATCTCCCGCCGTGCACAGGGTGTCACGTTGCAAGACCTGCCTGAA
ACCGAACTGCCCGCTGTTCTGCAGCCGGTCGCGGAGGCCATGGATGCGATCGCTGCGGCCGATCTTAGCC
AGACGAGCGGGTTCGGCCCATTCGGACCGCAAGGAATCGGTCAATACACTACATGGCGTGATTTCATATG
CGCGATTGCTGATCCCCATGTGTATCACTGGCAAACTGTGATGGACGACACCGTCAGTGCGTCCGTCGCG
CAGGCTCTCGATGAGCTGATGCTTTGGGCCGAGGACTGCCCCGAAGTCCGGCACCTCGTGCACGCGGATT
TCGGCTCCAACAATGTCCTGACGGACAATGGCCGCATAACAGCGGTCATTGACTGGAGCGAGGCGATGTT
CGGGGATTCCCAATACGAGGTCGCCAACATCTTCTTCTGGAGGCCGTGGTTGGCTTGTATGGAGCAGCAG
ACGCGCTACTTCGAGCGGAGGCATCCGGAGCTTGCAGGATCGCCGCGGCTCCGGGCGTATATGCTCCGCA
TTGGTCTTGACCAACTCTATCAGAGCTTGGTTGACGGCAATTTCGATGATGCAGCTTGGGCGCAGGGTCG
ATGCGACGCAATCGTCCGATCCGGAGCCGGGACTGTCGGGCGTACACAAATCGCCCGCAGAAGCGCGGCC
GTCTGGACCGATGGCTGTGTAGAAGTACTCGCCGATAGTGGAAACCGACGCCCCAGCACTCGTCCGAGGG
CAAAGGAATAGACGCGTCTGGAACAATCAACCTCTGGATTACAAAATTTGTGAAAGATTGACTGGTATTC
TTAACTATGTTGCTCCTTTTACGCTATGTGGATACGCTGCTTTAATGCCTTTGTATCATGCTATTGCTTC
CCGTATGGCTTTCATTTTCTCCTCCTTGTATAAATCCTGGTTGCTGTCTCTTTATGAGGAGTTGTGGCCC
GTTGTCAGGCAACGTGGCGTGGTGTGCACTGTGTTTGCTGACGCAACCCCCACTGGTTGGGGCATTGCCA
CCACCTGTCAGCTCCTTTCCGGGACTTTCGCTTTCCCCCTCCCTATTGCCACGGCGGAACTCATCGCCGC
CTGCCTTGCCCGCTGCTGGACAGGGGCTCGGCTGTTGGGCACTGACAATTCCGTGGTGTTGTCGGGGAAG
CTGACGTCCTTTCCATGGCTGCTCGCCTGTGTTGCCACCTGGATTCTGCGCGGGACGTCCTTCTGCTACG
TCCCTTCGGCCCTCAATCCAGCGGACCTTCCTTCCCGCGGCCTGCTGCCGGCTCTGCGGCCTCTTCCGCG
TCTTCGCCTTCGCCCTCAGACGAGTCGGATCTCCCTTTGGGCCGCCTCCCCGCCTGGAATTAATTCTGCA
GTCGAGACCTAGAAAAACATGGAGCAATCACAAGTAGCAATACAGCAGCTACCAATGCTGATTGTGCCTG
GCTAGAAGCACAAGAGGAGGAGGAGGTGGGTTTTCCAGTCACACCTCAGGTACCTTTAAGACCAATGACT
TACAAGGCAGCTGTAGATCTTAGCCACTTTTTAAAAGAAAAGAGGGGACTGGAAGGGCTAATTCACTCCC
AACGAAGACAAGATATCCTTGATCTGTGGATCTACCACACACAAGGCTACTTCCCTGATTAGCAGAACTA
CACACCAGGGCCAGGGGTCAGATATCCACTGACCTTTGGATGGTGCTACAAGCTAGTACCAGTTGAGCCA
GATAAGGTAGAAGAGGCCAATAAAGGAGAGAACACCAGCTTGTTACACCCTGTGAGCCTGCATGGGATGG
ATGACCCGGAGAGAGAAGTGTTAGAGTGGAGGTTTGACAGCCGCCTAGCATTTCATCACGTGGCCCGAGA
GCTGCATCCGGAGTACTTCAAGAACTGCTGATATCGAGCTTGCTACAAGGGACTTTCCGCTGGGGACTTT
CCAGGGAGGCGTGGCCTGGGCGGGACTGGGGAGTGGCGAGCCCTCAGATCCTGCATATAAGCAGCTGCTT
TTTGCCTGTACTGGGTCTCTCTGGTTAGACCAGATCTGAGCCTGGGAGCTCTCTGGCTAACTAGGGAACC
CACTGCTTAAGCCTCAATAAAGCTTGCCTTGAGTGCTTCAAGTAGTGTGTGCCCGTCTGTTGTGTGACTC
TGGTAACTAGAGATCCCTCAGACCCTTTTAGTCAGTGTGGAAAATCTCTAGCAGTAGTAGTTCATGTCAT
CTTATTATTCAGTATTTATAACTTGCAAAGAAATGAATATCAGAGAGTGAGAGGCCTTGACATTGCTAGC
GTTTACCGTCGACCTCTAGCTAGAGCTTGGCGTAATCATGGTCATAGCTGTTTCCTGTGTGAAATTGTTA
TCCGCTCACAATTCCACACAACATACGAGCCGGAAGCATAAAGTGTAAAGCCTGGGGTGCCTAATGAGTG
AGCTAACTCACATTAATTGCGTTGCGCTCACTGCCCGCTTTCCAGTCGGGAAACCTGTCGTGCCAGCTGC
ATTAATGAATCGGCCAACGCGCGGGGAGAGGCGGTTTGCGTATTGGGCGCTCTTCCGCTTCCTCGCTCAC
TGACTCGCTGCGCTCGGTCGTTCGGCTGCGGCGAGCGGTATCAGCTCACTCAAAGGCGGTAATACGGTTA
TCCACAGAATCAGGGGATAACGCAGGAAAGAACATGTGAGCAAAAGGCCAGCAAAAGGCCAGGAACCGTA
AAAAGGCCGCGTTGCTGGCGTTTTTCCATAGGCTCCGCCCCCCTGACGAGCATCACAAAAATCGACGCTC
AAGTCAGAGGTGGCGAAACCCGACAGGACTATAAAGATACCAGGCGTTTCCCCCTGGAAGCTCCCTCGTG
CGCTCTCCTGTTCCGACCCTGCCGCTTACCGGATACCTGTCCGCCTTTCTCCCTTCGGGAAGCGTGGCGC
TTTCTCATAGCTCACGCTGTAGGTATCTCAGTTCGGTGTAGGTCGTTCGCTCCAAGCTGGGCTGTGTGCA
CGAACCCCCCGTTCAGCCCGACCGCTGCGCCTTATCCGGTAACTATCGTCTTGAGTCCAACCCGGTAAGA
CACGACTTATCGCCACTGGCAGCAGCCACTGGTAACAGGATTAGCAGAGCGAGGTATGTAGGCGGTGCTA
CAGAGTTCTTGAAGTGGTGGCCTAACTACGGCTACACTAGAAGAACAGTATTTGGTATCTGCGCTCTGCT
GAAGCCAGTTACCTTCGGAAAAAGAGTTGGTAGCTCTTGATCCGGCAAACAAACCACCGCTGGTAGCGGT
GGTTTTTTTGTTTGCAAGCAGCAGATTACGCGCAGAAAAAAAGGATCTCAAGAAGATCCTTTGATCTTTT
CTACGGGGTCTGACGCTCAGTGGAACGAAAACTCACGTTAAGGGATTTTGGTCATGAGATTATCAAAAAG
GATCTTCACCTAGATCCTTTTAAATTAAAAATGAAGTTTTAAATCAATCTAAAGTATATATGAGTAAACT
TGGTCTGACAGTTACCAATGCTTAATCAGTGAGGCACCTATCTCAGCGATCTGTCTATTTCGTTCATCCA
TAGTTGCCTGACTCCCCGTCGTGTAGATAACTACGATACGGGAGGGCTTACCATCTGGCCCCAGTGCTGC
AATGATACCGCGAGACCCACGCTCACCGGCTCCAGATTTATCAGCAATAAACCAGCCAGCCGGAAGGGCC
GAGCGCAGAAGTGGTCCTGCAACTTTATCCGCCTCCATCCAGTCTATTAATTGTTGCCGGGAAGCTAGAG
TAAGTAGTTCGCCAGTTAATAGTTTGCGCAACGTTGTTGCCATTGCTACAGGCATCGTGGTGTCACGCTC
GTCGTTTGGTATGGCTTCATTCAGCTCCGGTTCCCAACGATCAAGGCGAGTTACATGATCCCCCATGTTG
TGCAAAAAAGCGGTTAGCTCCTTCGGTCCTCCGATCGTTGTCAGAAGTAAGTTGGCCGCAGTGTTATCAC
TCATGGTTATGGCAGCACTGCATAATTCTCTTACTGTCATGCCATCCGTAAGATGCTTTTCTGTGACTGG
TGAGTACTCAACCAAGTCATTCTGAGAATAGTGTATGCGGCGACCGAGTTGCTCTTGCCCGGCGTCAATA
CGGGATAATACCGCGCCACATAGCAGAACTTTAAAAGTGCTCATCATTGGAAAACGTTCTTCGGGGCGAA
AACTCTCAAGGATCTTACCGCTGTTGAGATCCAGTTCGATGTAACCCACTCGTGCACCCAACTGATCTTC
AGCATCTTTTACTTTCACCAGCGTTTCTGGGTGAGCAAAAACAGGAAGGCAAAATGCCGCAAAAAAGGGA
ATAAGGGCGACACGGAAATGTTGAATACTCATACTCTTCCTTTTTCAATATTATTGAAGCATTTATCAGG
GTTATTGTCTCATGAGCGGATACATATTTGAATGTATTTAGAAAAATAAACAAATAGGGGTTCCGCGCAC
ATTTCCCCGAAAAGTGCCACCTGACGTCGACGGATCGGGAGATCAACTTGTTTATTGCAGCTTATAATGG
TTACAAATAAAGCAATAGCATCACAAATTTCACAAATAAAGCATTTTTTTCACTGCATTCTAGTTGTGGT
TTGTCCAAACTCATCAATGTATCTTATCATGTCTGGATCAACTGGATAACTCAAGCTAACCAAAATCATC
CCAAACTTCCCACCCCATACCCTATTACCACTGCCAATTACCTGTGGTTTCATTTACTCTAAACCTGTGA
TTCCTCTGAATTATTTTCATTTTAAAGAAATTGTATTTGTTAAATATGTACTACAAACTTAGTAGT
Features (pLannotate 1.2.2; 23 found; start..end, strand, type, name):
    377..634     +  LTR            5' LTR (truncated): truncated 5' long terminal repeat (LTR) from HIV-1
    681..806     +  misc_feature   HIV-1 Ψ: packaging signal of human immunodeficiency virus type 1
    790..1128    +  CDS            HIV-1 gag (fragment): gag protein from human immunodeficiency virus 1; gag
   1303..1536    +  misc_feature   RRE: The Rev response element (RRE) of HIV-1 allows for Rev-dependent mRNA export from the nucleus to the cytoplasm.
   1913..2013    +  CDS            Rev (fragment): human immunodeficiency virus 1 (HIV-1) Rev protein; rev; enhances nuclear export of unspliced and incompletely spliced viral mRNAs
   2028..2143    +  misc_feature   cPPT/CTS: central polypurine tract and central termination sequence of HIV-1 (lacking the first T)
   2201..2504    +  enhancer       CMV enhancer: human cytomegalovirus immediate early enhancer
   2505..2708    +  promoter       CMV promoter: human cytomegalovirus (CMV) immediate early promoter
   2821..4173    +  CDS            GCaMP6s: improved fluorescent protein-based calcium sensor (Chen et al., 2013)
   4301..4763    +  misc_feature   IRES: internal ribosome entry site (IRES) of the encephalomyocarditis virus (EMCV)
   4801..5821    +  CDS            HygR (fragment): aminoglycoside phosphotransferase from E. coli; aph(4)-Ia; confers resistance to hygromycin
   5835..6423    +  misc_feature   WPRE: woodchuck hepatitis virus posttranscriptional regulatory element
   6440..6958    +  CDS            nef (fragment): NEF_HV1BR - Experimental evidence at protein level: Swiss-Prot protein existence level 1. Extracellular Nef protein targets CD4(+) T-lymphocytes for apoptosis by interacting with CXCR4 surface receptors (PubMed:14990729). From Human immunodeficiency virus type 1 group M subtype B (isolate BRU/LAI) (HIV-1).
   7006..7263    +  LTR            5' LTR (truncated): truncated 5' long terminal repeat (LTR) from HIV-1
   7415..7431    -  protein_bind   lac operator: The lac repressor binds to the lac operator to inhibit transcription in E. coli. This inhibition can be relieved by adding lactose or isopropyl-β-D-thiogalactopyranoside (IPTG). lac repressor encoded by lacI
   7439..7469    -  promoter       lac promoter: promoter for the E. coli lac operon
   7484..7505    -  protein_bind   CAP binding site: CAP binding activates transcription in the presence of cAMP. E. coli catabolite activator protein
   7518..7610    -  CDS            lacI (fragment): lac repressor; lacI; The lac repressor binds to the lac operator to inhibit transcription in E. coli. This inhibition can be relieved by adding lactose or isopropyl-β-D-thiogalactopyranoside (IPTG).
   7793..8381    -  rep_origin     ori: high-copy-number ColE1/pMB1/pBR322/pUC origin of replication
   8552..9412    -  CDS            AmpR: β-lactamase; bla; confers resistance to ampicillin, carbenicillin, and related antibiotics
   9413..9517    -  promoter       AmpR promoter: bla
   9565..9699    +  polyA_signal   SV40 poly(A) signal: SV40 polyadenylation signal
   9866..329     +  CDS            nef (fragment) (across the origin): NEF_HV1BR - Experimental evidence at protein level: Swiss-Prot protein existence level 1. Extracellular Nef protein targets CD4(+) T-lymphocytes for apoptosis by interacting with CXCR4 surface receptors (PubMed:14990729). From Human immunodeficiency virus type 1 group M subtype B (isolate BRU/LAI) (HIV-1).
