[The description below was written by a language model from this plasmid's Addgene catalogue record and pLannotate feature annotations shown in this document.]
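Description:
pLVX-IRES-Hygro_GCaMP6s is an HIV-1-based lentiviral transfer plasmid built on the Clontech pLVX-IRES-Hygro backbone, designed for stable integration and expression of the genetically encoded calcium indicator GCaMP6s in mammalian cells. The total construct is 9,866 bp. In bacteria it is maintained through a high-copy ColE1/pUC-type origin and selected with ampicillin via the β-lactamase gene. Remnants of the lac promoter/operator region and an SV40 polyadenylation signal also lie in the plasmid backbone outside the viral unit.

The viral segment is bounded by two HIV-1 LTR sequences, each flanked upstream by sequence annotated as nef fragments, which probably reflects the overlap of nef with the LTR U3 region. Between the LTRs are the Ψ packaging signal with an adjoining gag fragment, the Rev response element for Rev-dependent nuclear export of the genomic RNA, and the cPPT/CTS, which aids nuclear import of the reverse-transcribed genome. The internal expression cassette uses the human CMV immediate early enhancer and promoter to drive a bicistronic transcript. GCaMP6s comes first, recorded as carrying an N-terminal 6xHis tag and combining rat, chicken, jellyfish and synthetic sequence. It is followed by an EMCV IRES and a hygromycin resistance gene, so hygromycin selection enriches for cells that also express the sensor. A WPRE downstream enhances transcript stability and expression.

After packaging with helper functions supplied in trans, the vector can be used to generate hygromycin-selected cell lines for live fluorescence imaging of cytoplasmic calcium. The associated publication applied such imaging to calcium signalling dynamics during rotavirus infection.
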