Addgene plasmid #164591: pLVX-IRES-Hygro_GCaMP6s
Purpose: Stable integration and expression of GCaMP6s in mammalian cells
Depositing lab: Joseph Hyser. Depositing organization: Baylor College of Medicine. Publication: Rotavirus Calcium Dysregulation Manifests as Dynamic Calcium Signaling in the Cytoplasm and Endoplasmic Reticulum. Chang-Graham AL, Perry JL, Strtak AC, Ramachandran NK, Criglar JM, Philip AA, Patton JT, Estes MK, Hyser JM. Sci Rep. 2019 Jul 25;9(1):10822. doi: 10.1038/s41598-019-46856-8. PubMed 31346185.
Backbone
  Vector backbone: pLVX-IRES-Hygro
  Backbone manufacturer: Clontech
  Backbone size w/o insert (bp): 8513
  Total vector size (bp): 9866
  Vector type: Mammalian Expression, Lentiviral
  Selectable markers: Hygromycin
Growth in bacteria
  Bacterial resistance: Ampicillin, 100 μg/mL
  Growth temperature: 37°C
  Growth strain: NEB Stable
  Copy number: High Copy
Gene/Insert
  Gene/Insert name: GCaMP6s
  Species: R. norvegicus (rat), G. gallus (chicken), Synthetic; A. victoria (jellyfish)
  Insert size (bp): 1443
  Promoter: CMV
  Tag / fusion protein: 6xHis (N terminal on insert)
  Cloning method: Restriction Enzyme; 5′ cloning site SpeI (destroyed during cloning); 3′ cloning site NotI (not destroyed)
  Sequencing primers: 5′ CMV Forward; 3′ IRES Reverse
Terms and licenses: Academic/Nonprofit Terms; Industry Terms: Not Available to Industry
How to cite: pLVX-IRES-Hygro_GCaMP6s was a gift from Joseph Hyser (Addgene plasmid # 164591 ; http://n2t.net/addgene:164591 ; RRID:Addgene_164591)
